>Addgene plasmid #68473 | pTRE:shRNA B-pGK:rtTA-Cre | depositor full sequence | sequence record 128105 | Full plasmid sequence
TCGACGGATCGGGAGATCTCCCGATCCCCTATGGTGCACTCTCAGTACAATCTGCTCTGATGCCGCATAG
TTAAGCCAGTATCTGCTCCCTGCTTGTGTGTTGGAGGTCGCTGAGTAGTGCGCGAGCAAAATTTAAGCTA
CAACAAGGCAAGGCTTGACCGACAATTGCATGAAGAATCTGCTTAGGGTTAGGCGTTTTGCGCTGCTTCG
CGATGTACGGGCCAGATATACGCGTTGACATTGATTATTGACTAGTTATTAATAGTAATCAATTACGGGG
TCATTAGTTCATAGCCCATATATGGAGTTCCGCGTTACATAACTTACGGTAAATGGCCCGCCTGGCTGAC
CGCCCAACGACCCCCGCCCATTGACGTCAATAATGACGTATGTTCCCATAGTAACGCCAATAGGGACTTT
CCATTGACGTCAATGGGTGGAGTATTTACGGTAAACTGCCCACTTGGCAGTACATCAAGTGTATCATATG
CCAAGTACGCCCCCTATTGACGTCAATGACGGTAAATGGCCCGCCTGGCATTATGCCCAGTACATGACCT
TATGGGACTTTCCTACTTGGCAGTACATCTACGTATTAGTCATCGCTATTACCATGGTGATGCGGTTTTG
GCAGTACATCAATGGGCGTGGATAGCGGTTTGACTCACGGGGATTTCCAAGTCTCCACCCCATTGACGTC
AATGGGAGTTTGTTTTGGCACCAAAATCAACGGGACTTTCCAAAATGTCGTAACAACTCCGCCCCATTGA
CGCAAATGGGCGGTAGGCGTGTACGGTGGGAGGTCTATATAAGCAGCGCGTTTTGCCTGTACTGGGTCTC
TCTGGTTAGACCAGATCTGAGCCTGGGAGCTCTCTGGCTAACTAGGGAACCCACTGCTTAAGCCTCAATA
AAGCTTGCCTTGAGTGCTTCAAGTAGTGTGTGCCCGTCTGTTGTGTGACTCTGGTAACTAGAGATCCCTC
AGACCCTTTTAGTCAGTGTGGAAAATCTCTAGCAGTGGCGCCCGAACAGGGACTTGAAAGCGAAAGGGAA
ACCAGAGGAGCTCTCTCGACGCAGGACTCGGCTTGCTGAAGCGCGCACGGCAAGAGGCGAGGGGCGGCGA
CTGGTGAGTACGCCAAAAATTTTGACTAGCGGAGGCTAGAAGGAGAGAGATGGGTGCGAGAGCGTCAGTA
TTAAGCGGGGGAGAATTAGATCGCGATGGGAAAAAATTCGGTTAAGGCCAGGGGGAAAGAAAAAATATAA
ATTAAAACATATAGTATGGGCAAGCAGGGAGCTAGAACGATTCGCAGTTAATCCTGGCCTGTTAGAAACA
TCAGAAGGCTGTAGACAAATACTGGGACAGCTACAACCATCCCTTCAGACAGGATCAGAAGAACTTAGAT
CATTATATAATACAGTAGCAACCCTCTATTGTGTGCATCAAAGGATAGAGATAAAAGACACCAAGGAAGC
TTTAGACAAGATAGAGGAAGAGCAAAACAAAAGTAAGACCACCGCACAGCAAGCGGCCGGCCGCGCTGAT
CTTCAGACCTGGAGGAGGAGATATGAGGGACAATTGGAGAAGTGAATTATATAAATATAAAGTAGTAAAA
ATTGAACCATTAGGAGTAGCACCCACCAAGGCAAAGAGAAGAGTGGTGCAGAGAGAAAAAAGAGCAGTGG
GAATAGGAGCTTTGTTCCTTGGGTTCTTGGGAGCAGCAGGAAGCACTATGGGCGCAGCGTCAATGACGCT
GACGGTACAGGCCAGACAATTATTGTCTGGTATAGTGCAGCAGCAGAACAATTTGCTGAGGGCTATTGAG
GCGCAACAGCATCTGTTGCAACTCACAGTCTGGGGCATCAAGCAGCTCCAGGCAAGAATCCTGGCTGTGG
AAAGATACCTAAAGGATCAACAGCTCCTGGGGATTTGGGGTTGCTCTGGAAAACTCATTTGCACCACTGC
TGTGCCTTGGAATGCTAGTTGGAGTAATAAATCTCTGGAACAGATTTGGAATCACACGACCTGGATGGAG
TGGGACAGAGAAATTAACAATTACACAAGCTTAATACACTCCTTAATTGAAGAATCGCAAAACCAGCAAG
AAAAGAATGAACAAGAATTATTGGAATTAGATAAATGGGCAAGTTTGTGGAATTGGTTTAACATAACAAA
TTGGCTGTGGTATATAAAATTATTCATAATGATAGTAGGAGGCTTGGTAGGTTTAAGAATAGTTTTTGCT
GTACTTTCTATAGTGAATAGAGTTAGGCAGGGATATTCACCATTATCGTTTCAGACCCACCTCCCAACCC
CGAGGGGACCCGACAGGCCCGAAGGAATAGAAGAAGAAGGTGGAGAGAGAGACAGAGACAGATCCATTCG
ATTAGTGAACGGATCGGCACTGCGTGCGCCAATTCTGCAGACAAATGGCAGTATTCATCCACAATTTTAA
AAGAAAAGGGGGGATTGGGGGGTACAGTGCAGGGGAAAGAATAGTAGACATAATAGCAACAGACATACAA
ACTAAAGAATTACAAAAACAAATTACAAAAATTCAAAATTTTCGGGTTTATTACAGGGACAGCAGAGATC
CAGTTTGGTTAGTACCGGGCCCGGGTCGACTAGTGATCAGTGTGAGGGAGTGTAAAGCTGGTTTCGACGG
TTTCGATATGTCGAGTTTACTCCCTATCAGTGATAGAGAACGTATGTCGAGTTTACTCCCTATCAGTGAT
AGAGAACGATGTCGAGTTTACTCCCTATCAGTGATAGAGAACGTATGTCGAGTTTACTCCCTATCAGTGA
TAGAGAACGTATGTCGAGTTTACTCCCTATCAGTGATAGAGAACGTATGTCGAGTTTATCCCTATCAGTG
ATAGAGAACGTATGTCGAGTTTACTCCCTATCAGTGATAGAGAACGTATGTCGAGGTAGGCGTGTACGGT
GGGAGGCCTATATAAGCAGAGCTCGTTTAGTGAACCGTCAGATCGCCTGGAGAATACGTAAGTCACTAAC
TCGAACGCTAGCTGTGCGATCGTTTACCATGGTGAGCAAGGGCGAGGAGCTGTTCACCGGGGTGGTGCCC
ATCCTGGTCGAGCTGGACGGCGACGTAAACGGCCACAAGTTCAGCGTGTCTGGCGAGGGCGAGGGCGATG
CCACCTACGGCAAGCTGACCCTGAAGTTCATCTGCACCACCGGCAAGCTGCCCGTGCCCTGGCCCACCCT
CGTGACCACCCTGACCTACGGCGTGCAGTGCTTCAGCCGCTACCCCGACCACATGAAGCAGCACGACTTC
TTCAAGTCCGCCATGCCCGAAGGCTACGTCCAGGAGCGCACCATCTTCTTCAAGGACGACGGCAACTACA
AGACCCGCGCCGAGGTGAAGTTCGAGGGCGACACCCTGGTGAACCGCATCGAGCTGAAGGGCATCGACTT
CAAGGAGGACGGCAACATCCTGGGGCACAAGCTGGAGTACAACTACAACAGCCACAACGTCTATATCATG
GCCGACAAGCAGAAGAACGGCATCAAGGCGAACTTCAAGATCCGCCACAACATCGAGGACGGCAGCGTGC
AGCTCGCCGACCACTACCAGCAGAACACCCCCATCGGCGACGGCCCCGTGCTGCTGCCCGACAACCACTA
CCTGAGCACCCAGTCCGCCCTGAGCAAAGACCCCAACGAGAAGCGCGATCACATGGTCCTGCTGGAGTTC
GTGACCGCCGCCGGGATCACTCTCGGCATGGACGAGCTGTACAAGTAATGACGTACGGCTAAGCCTCGAC
TAGGGATAACAGGGTAATTGTTTGAATGAGGCTTCAGTACTTTACAGAATCGTTGCCTGCACATCTTGGA
AACACTTGCTGGGATTACTTCTTCAGGTTAACCCAACAGAAGGCTCGAGAAGGTATATTGCTGTTGACAG
TGAGCGACCCAGATGTACTGCTTAGTAATAGTGAAGCCACAGATGTATTACTAAGCAGTACATCTGGGCT
GCCTACTGCCTCGGAATTCAAGGGGCTACTTTAGGAGCAATTATCTTGTTTACTAAAACTGAATACCTTG
CTATCTCTTTGATACATTTTTACAAAGCTGAATTAAAATGGTATAAATTAAATCACTTTTTTGTCGAGTC
CTGACTCAGCCTCCTGTGCTAGCGTGCTGGCTTCCAAGTGCTGGAGGAGTGTGTCATACCTCGGTAGGGT
CCACTACACATCTTTCTCCCGCAGCCTCTCCATCTTCCTGTGACTGCGGGCGCCTCAGCCTGGGCTGGCC
AGCTGTGAGTAATTCTTTGGCAGTGTCTTAGCTGGTTGTTGTGAGTATTAGCTAAGGAAGCAATCAGCAA
GTATACTGCCCTAGAAGTGCTGCACATTGTTGGGCCGAGAAGGAAAAGGTCAGAGGTCAGCAACGCCCAC
ACCCCTGAGAGGCGCTGGACTTGCGGAGCTGCTCGACCATACTGGTGGGTATGGGATGCTGGGGAGGCTG
GTGTTAGCACCCCACGGGGAGCATGTTTACGGGGGCTGAGTGTCAGGGGGAGGCACTGGGTCTGGAGTGT
GAGCACTTCTGGCGGCCGCAAACCGCTGTTCCTAGGAATCCCGAGGCCTATTCTACCGGGTAGGGGAGGC
GCTTTTCCCAAGGCAGTCTGGAGCATGCGCTTTAGCAGCCCCGCTGGGCACTTGGCGCTACACAAGTGGC
CTCTGGCCTCGCACACATTCCACATCCACCGGTAGGCGCCAACCGGCTCCGTTCTTTGGTGGCCCCTTCG
CGCCACCTTCTACTCCTCCCCTAGTCAGGAAGTTCCCCCCCGCCCCGCAGCTCGCGTCGTGCAGGACGTG
ACAAATGGAAGTAGCACGTCTCACTAGTCTCGTGCAGATGGACAGCACCGCTGAGCAATGGAAGCGGGTA
GGCCTTTGGGGCAGCGGCCAATAGCAGCTTTGCTCCTTCGCTTTCTGGGCTCAGAGGCTGGGAAGGGGTG
GGTCCGGGGGCGGGCTCAGGGGCGGGCTCAGGGGCGGGGCGGGCGCCCGAAGGTCCTCCGGAGGCCCGGC
ATTCTGCACGCTTCAAAAGCGCACGTCTGCCGCGCTGTTCTCCTCTTCCTCATCTCCGGGAGACCCGACA
TTAGCGCTACAGCTTAAGCGGACCATGTCTAGACTGGACAAGAGCAAAGTCATAAACGGAGCTCTGGAAT
TACTCAATGGTGTCGGTATCGAAGGCCTGACGACAAGGAAACTCGCTCAAAAGCTGGGAGTTGAGCAGCC
TACCCTGTACTGGCACGTGAAGAACAAGCGGGCCCTGCTCGATGCCCTGCCAATCGAGATGCTGGACAGG
CATCATACCCACTTCTGCCCCCTGGAAGGCGAGTCATGGCAAGACTTTCTGCGGAACAACGCCAAGTCAT
ACCGCTGTGCTCTCCTCTCACATCGCGACGGGGCTAAAGTGCATCTCGGCACCCGCCCAACAGAGAAACA
GTACGAAACCCTGGAAAATCAGCTCGCGTTCCTGTGTCAGCAAGGCTTCTCCCTGGAGAACGCACTGTAC
GCTCTGTCCGCCGTGGGCCACTTTACACTGGGCTGCGTATTGGAGGAACAGGAGCATCAAGTAGCAAAAG
AGGAAAGAGAGACACCTACCACCGATTCTATGCCCCCACTTCTGAGACAAGCAATTGAGCTGTTCGACCG
GCAGGGAGCCGAACCTGCCTTCCTTTTCGGCCTGGAACTAATCATATGTGGCCTGGAGAAACAGCTAAAG
TGCGAAAGCGGCGGGCCGACCGACGCCCTTGACGATTTTGACTTAGACATGCTCCCAGCCGATGCCCTTG
ACGACTTTGACCTTGATATGCTGCCTGCTGACGCTCTTGACGATTTTGACCTTGACATGCTCCCCGGGGA
GGGCAGAGGAAGTCTTCTAACATGCGGTGACGTGGAGGAGAATCCCGGCCCTATGCCCAAGAAGAAGAGG
AAGGTGTCCAATTTACTGACCGTACACCAAAATTTGCCTGCATTACCGGTCGATGCAACGAGTGATGAGG
TTCGCAAGAACCTGATGGACATGTTCAGGGATCGCCAGGCGTTTTCTGAGCATACCTGGAAAATGCTTCT
GTCCGTTTGCCGGTCGTGGGCGGCATGGTGCAAGTTGAATAACCGGAAATGGTTTCCCGCAGAACCTGAA
GATGTTCGCGATTATCTTCTATATCTTCAGGCGCGCGGTCTGGCAGTAAAAACTATCCAGCAACATTTGG
GCCAGCTAAACATGCTTCATCGTCGGTCCGGGCTGCCACGACCAAGTGACAGCAATGCTGTTTCACTGGT
TATGCGGCGGATCCGAAAAGAAAACGTTGATGCCGGTGAACGTGCAAAACAGGCTCTAGCGTTCGAACGC
ACTGATTTCGACCAGGTTCGTTCACTCATGGAAAATAGCGATCGCTGCCAGGATATACGTAATCTGGCAT
TTCTGGGGATTGCTTATAACACCCTGTTACGTATAGCCGAAATTGCCAGGATCAGGGTTAAAGATATCTC
ACGTACTGACGGTGGGAGAATGTTAATCCATATTGGCAGAACGAAAACGCTGGTTAGCACCGCAGGTGTA
GAGAAGGCACTTAGCCTGGGGGTAACTAAACTGGTCGAGCGATGGATTTCCGTCTCTGGTGTAGCTGATG
ATCCGAATAACTACCTGTTTTGCCGGGTCAGAAAAAATGGTGTTGCCGCGCCATCTGCCACCAGCCAGCT
ATCAACTCGCGCCCTGGAAGGGATTTTTGAAGCAACTCATCGATTGATTTACGGCGCTAAGGATGACTCT
GGTCAGAGATACCTGGCCTGGTCTGGACACAGTGCCCGTGTCGGAGCCGCGCGAGATATGGCCCGCGCTG
GAGTTTCAATACCGGAGATCATGCAAGCTGGTGGCTGGACCAATGTAAATATTGTCATGAACTATATCCG
TAACCTGGATAGTGAAACAGGGGCAATGGTGCGCCTGCTGGAAGATGGCGATTAGAAACGTTGTTGTTTG
GGGTTGAATTACTCTTCTAGACCGCGGCGCGCCCGATAATCAACCTCTGGATTACAAAATTTGTGAAAGA
TTGACTGGTATTCTTAACTATGTTGCTCCTTTTACGCTATGTGGATACGCTGCTTTAATGCCTTTGTATC
ATGCTATTGCTTCCCGTATGGCTTTCATTTTCTCCTCCTTGTATAAATCCTGGTTGCTGTCTCTTTATGA
GGAGTTGTGGCCCGTTGTCAGGCAACGTGGCGTGGTGTGCACTGTGTTTGCTGACGCAACCCCCACTGGT
TGGGGCATTGCCACCACCTGTCAGCTCCTTTCCGGGACTTTCGCTTTCCCCCTCCCTATTGCCACGGCGG
AACTCATCGCCGCCTGCCTTGCCCGCTGCTGGACAGGGGCTCGGCTGTTGGGCACTGACAATTCCGTGGT
GTTGTCGGGGAAATCATCGTCCTTTCCTTGGCTGCTCGCCTGTGTTGCCACCTGGATTCTGCGCGGGACG
TCCTTCTGCTACGTCCCTTCGGCCCTCAATCCAGCGGACCTTCCTTCCCGCGGCCTGCTGCCGGCTCTGC
GGCCTCTTCCGCGTCTTCGCCTTCGCCCTCAGACGAGTCGGATCTCCCTTTGGGCCGCCTCCCCGCATCG
ATACCGTCGACCTCGATCGAGACCTAGAAAAACATGGAGCAATCACAAGTAGCAATACAGCAGCTACCAA
TGCTGATTGTGCCTGGCTAGAAGCACAAGAGGAGGAGGAGGTGGGTTTTCCAGTCACACCTCAGGTACCT
TTAAGACCAATGACTTACAAGGCAGCTGTAGATCTTAGCCACTTTTTAAAAGAAAAGGGGGGACTGGAAG
GGCTAATTCACTCCCAACGAAGACAAGATATCCTTGATCTGTGGATCTACCACACACAAGGCTACTTCCC
TGATTGGCAGAACTACACACCAGGGCCAGGGATCAGATATCCACTGACCTTTGGATGGTGCTACAAGCTA
GTACCAGTTGAGCAAGAGAAGGTAGAAGAAGCCAATGAAGGAGAGAACACCCGCTTGTTACACCCTGTGA
GCCTGCATGGGATGGATGACCCGGAGAGAGAAGTATTAGAGTGGAGGTTTGACAGCCGCCTAGCATTTCA
TCACATGGCCCGAGAGCTGCATCCGGACTGTACTGGGTCTCTCTGGTTAGACCAGATCTGAGCCTGGGAG
CTCTCTGGCTAACTAGGGAACCCACTGCTTAAGCCTCAATAAAGCTTGCCTTGAGTGCTTCAAGTAGTGT
GTGCCCGTCTGTTGTGTGACTCTGGTAACTAGAGATCCCTCAGACCCTTTTAGTCAGTGTGGAAAATCTC
TAGCAGCATGTGAGCAAAAGGCCAGCAAAAGGCCAGGAACCGTAAAAAGGCCGCGTTGCTGGCGTTTTTC
CATAGGCTCCGCCCCCCTGACGAGCATCACAAAAATCGACGCTCAAGTCAGAGGTGGCGAAACCCGACAG
GACTATAAAGATACCAGGCGTTTCCCCCTGGAAGCTCCCTCGTGCGCTCTCCTGTTCCGACCCTGCCGCT
TACCGGATACCTGTCCGCCTTTCTCCCTTCGGGAAGCGTGGCGCTTTCTCATAGCTCACGCTGTAGGTAT
CTCAGTTCGGTGTAGGTCGTTCGCTCCAAGCTGGGCTGTGTGCACGAACCCCCCGTTCAGCCCGACCGCT
GCGCCTTATCCGGTAACTATCGTCTTGAGTCCAACCCGGTAAGACACGACTTATCGCCACTGGCAGCAGC
CACTGGTAACAGGATTAGCAGAGCGAGGTATGTAGGCGGTGCTACAGAGTTCTTGAAGTGGTGGCCTAAC
TACGGCTACACTAGAAGAACAGTATTTGGTATCTGCGCTCTGCTGAAGCCAGTTACCTTCGGAAAAAGAG
TTGGTAGCTCTTGATCCGGCAAACAAACCACCGCTGGTAGCGGTGGTTTTTTTGTTTGCAAGCAGCAGAT
TACGCGCAGAAAAAAAGGATCTCAAGAAGATCCTTTGATCTTTTCTACGGGGTCTGACGCTCAGTGGAAC
GAAAACTCACGTTAAGGGATTTTGGTCATGAGATTATCAAAAAGGATCTTCACCTAGATCCTTTTAAATT
AAAAATGAAGTTTTAAATCAATCTAAAGTATATATGAGTAAACTTGGTCTGACAGTTACCAATGCTTAAT
CAGTGAGGCACCTATCTCAGCGATCTGTCTATTTCGTTCATCCATAGTTGCCTGACTCCCCGTCGTGTAG
ATAACTACGATACGGGAGGGCTTACCATCTGGCCCCAGTGCTGCAATGATACCGCGAGACCCACGCTCAC
CGGCTCCAGATTTATCAGCAATAAACCAGCCAGCCGGAAGGGCCGAGCGCAGAAGTGGTCCTGCAACTTT
ATCCGCCTCCATCCAGTCTATTAATTGTTGCCGGGAAGCTAGAGTAAGTAGTTCGCCAGTTAATAGTTTG
CGCAACGTTGTTGCCATTGCTACAGGCATCGTGGTGTCACGCTCGTCGTTTGGTATGGCTTCATTCAGCT
CCGGTTCCCAACGATCAAGGCGAGTTACATGATCCCCCATGTTGTGCAAAAAAGCGGTTAGCTCCTTCGG
TCCTCCGATCGTTGTCAGAAGTAAGTTGGCCGCAGTGTTATCACTCATGGTTATGGCAGCACTGCATAAT
TCTCTTACTGTCATGCCATCCGTAAGATGCTTTTCTGTGACTGGTGAGTACTCAACCAAGTCATTCTGAG
AATAGTGTATGCGGCGACCGAGTTGCTCTTGCCCGGCGTCAATACGGGATAATACCGCGCCACATAGCAG
AACTTTAAAAGTGCTCATCATTGGAAAACGTTCTTCGGGGCGAAAACTCTCAAGGATCTTACCGCTGTTG
AGATCCAGTTCGATGTAACCCACTCGTGCACCCAACTGATCTTCAGCATCTTTTACTTTCACCAGCGTTT
CTGGGTGAGCAAAAACAGGAAGGCAAAATGCCGCAAAAAAGGGAATAAGGGCGACACGGAAATGTTGAAT
ACTCATACTCTTCCTTTTTCAATATTATTGAAGCATTTATCAGGGTTATTGTCTCATGAGCGGATACATA
TTTGAATGTATTTAGAAAAATAAACAAATAGGGGTTCCGCGCACATTTCCCCGAAAAGTGCCACCTGAC
Features (pLannotate 1.2.2; 25 found; start..end, strand, type, name):
     30..82      -  misc_feature   bom (fragment): basis of mobility region from pBR322
    237..616     +  enhancer       CMV enhancer: human cytomegalovirus immediate early enhancer
    617..816     +  promoter       CMV promoter: human cytomegalovirus (CMV) immediate early promoter
    834..1014    +  LTR            5' LTR (truncated): truncated 5' long terminal repeat (LTR) from HIV-1
   1061..1186    +  misc_feature   HIV-1 Ψ: packaging signal of human immunodeficiency virus type 1
   1170..1508    +  CDS            HIV-1 gag (fragment): gag protein from human immunodeficiency virus 1; gag
   1685..1918    +  misc_feature   RRE: The Rev response element (RRE) of HIV-1 allows for Rev-dependent mRNA export from the nucleus to the cytoplasm.
   2295..2395    +  CDS            Rev (fragment): human immunodeficiency virus 1 (HIV-1) Rev protein; rev; enhances nuclear export of unspliced and incompletely spliced viral mRNAs
   2445..2562    +  misc_feature   cPPT/CTS: central polypurine tract and central termination sequence of HIV-1
   2673..2987    +  promoter       tight TRE promoter: Tet-responsive promoter PTight, consisting of seven tet operator sequences followed by the minimal CMV promoter
   3039..3758    +  CDS            EGFP: the original enhanced GFP (Yang et al., 1996) mammalian codon-optimized
   3802..3895    +  ncRNA          5' miR-30a: sequence upstream of the 71-nt precursor of the human miR-30a microRNA (Zeng et al., 2002) miRNA
   4007..4119    +  ncRNA          3' miR-30a: sequence downstream of the 71-nt precursor of the human miR-30a microRNA (Zeng et al., 2002) miRNA
   4274..4364    +  ncRNA          mir-34: Accession: RF00456 - mir-34 microRNA precursor family
   4608..5100    +  promoter       PGK promoter: mouse phosphoglycerate kinase 1 promoter
   5135..5832    +  CDS            rtTA3 (fragment): reverse tetracycline transactivator 3 activates expression from Tet-responsive promoters in the presence of doxycycline
   5762..5872    +  CDS            VP48: 3 tandem repeats of the minimal activation domain of herpes simplex virus VP16 (Cheng et al., 2013)
   5955..6985    +  CDS            Cre (fragment): site-specific recombinase Cre is a site-specific recombinase from bacteriophage P1. Recombination occurs at loxP sequences.
   7038..7626    +  misc_feature   WPRE: woodchuck hepatitis virus posttranscriptional regulatory element
   7627..7646    +  misc_feature   MCS (fragment): pBluescript multiple cloning site
   7648..8148    +  CDS            nef (fragment): NEF_HV1LA - Experimental evidence at protein level: Swiss-Prot protein existence level 1. Extracellular Nef protein targets CD4(+) T-lymphocytes for apoptosis by interacting with CXCR4 surface receptors. From Human immunodeficiency virus type 1 group M subtype B (isolate Lai) (HIV-1).
   8155..8335    +  LTR            5' LTR (truncated): truncated 5' long terminal repeat (LTR) from HIV-1
   8397..8985    -  rep_origin     ori: high-copy-number ColE1/pMB1/pBR322/pUC origin of replication
   9156..10016   -  CDS            AmpR: β-lactamase; bla; confers resistance to ampicillin, carbenicillin, and related antibiotics
  10017..10121   -  promoter       AmpR promoter: bla
