>Addgene plasmid #68473 | pTRE:shRNA B-pGK:rtTA-Cre | addgene full sequence | sequence record 327654 | Addgene NGS Result
GACATTGATTATTGACTAGTTATTAATAGTAATCAATTACGGGGTCATTAGTTCATAGCCCATATATGGA
GTTCCGCGTTACATAACTTACGGTAAATGGCCCGCCTGGCTGACCGCCCAACGACCCCCGCCCATTGACG
TCAATAATGACGTATGTTCCCATAGTAACGCCAATAGGGACTTTCCATTGACGTCAATGGGTGGAGTATT
TACGGTAAACTGCCCACTTGGCAGTACATCAAGTGTATCATATGCCAAGTACGCCCCCTATTGACGTCAA
TGACGGTAAATGGCCCGCCTGGCATTATGCCCAGTACATGACCTTATGGGACTTTCCTACTTGGCAGTAC
ATCTACGTATTAGTCATCGCTATTACCATGGTGATGCGGTTTTGGCAGTACATCAATGGGCGTGGATAGC
GGTTTGACTCACGGGGATTTCCAAGTCTCCACCCCATTGACGTCAATGGGAGTTTGTTTTGGCACCAAAA
TCAACGGGACTTTCCAAAATGTCGTAACAACTCCGCCCCATTGACGCAAATGGGCGGTAGGCGTGTACGG
TGGGAGGTCTATATAAGCAGCGCGTTTTGCCTGTACTGGGTCTCTCTGGTTAGACCAGATCTGAGCCTGG
GAGCTCTCTGGCTAACTAGGGAACCCACTGCTTAAGCCTCAATAAAGCTTGCCTTGAGTGCTTCAAGTAG
TGTGTGCCCGTCTGTTGTGTGACTCTGGTAACTAGAGATCCCTCAGACCCTTTTAGTCAGTGTGGAAAAT
CTCTAGCAGTGGCGCCCGAACAGGGACTTGAAAGCGAAAGGGAAACCAGAGGAGCTCTCTCGACGCAGGA
CTCGGCTTGCTGAAGCGCGCACGGCAAGAGGCGAGGGGCGGCGACTGGTGAGTACGCCAAAAATTTTGAC
TAGCGGAGGCTAGAAGGAGAGAGATGGGTGCGAGAGCGTCAGTATTAAGCGGGGGAGAATTAGATCGCGA
TGGGAAAAAATTCGGTTAAGGCCAGGGGGAAAGAAAAAATATAAATTAAAACATATAGTATGGGCAAGCA
GGGAGCTAGAACGATTCGCAGTTAATCCTGGCCTGTTAGAAACATCAGAAGGCTGTAGACAAATACTGGG
ACAGCTACAACCATCCCTTCAGACAGGATCAGAAGAACTTAGATCATTATATAATACAGTAGCAACCCTC
TATTGTGTGCATCAAAGGATAGAGATAAAAGACACCAAGGAAGCTTTAGACAAGATAGAGGAAGAGCAAA
ACAAAAGTAAGACCACCGCACAGCAAGCGGCCGGCCGCTGATCTTCAGACCTGGAGGAGGAGATATGAGG
GACAATTGGAGAAGTGAATTATATAAATATAAAGTAGTAAAAATTGAACCATTAGGAGTAGCACCCACCA
AGGCAAAGAGAAGAGTGGTGCAGAGAGAAAAAAGAGCAGTGGGAATAGGAGCTTTGTTCCTTGGGTTCTT
GGGAGCAGCAGGAAGCACTATGGGCGCAGCGTCAATGACGCTGACGGTACAGGCCAGACAATTATTGTCT
GGTATAGTGCAGCAGCAGAACAATTTGCTGAGGGCTATTGAGGCGCAACAGCATCTGTTGCAACTCACAG
TCTGGGGCATCAAGCAGCTCCAGGCAAGAATCCTGGCTGTGGAAAGATACCTAAAGGATCAACAGCTCCT
GGGGATTTGGGGTTGCTCTGGAAAACTCATTTGCACCACTGCTGTGCCTTGGAATGCTAGTTGGAGTAAT
AAATCTCTGGAACAGATTTGGAATCACACGACCTGGATGGAGTGGGACAGAGAAATTAACAATTACACAA
GCTTAATACACTCCTTAATTGAAGAATCGCAAAACCAGCAAGAAAAGAATGAACAAGAATTATTGGAATT
AGATAAATGGGCAAGTTTGTGGAATTGGTTTAACATAACAAATTGGCTGTGGTATATAAAATTATTCATA
ATGATAGTAGGAGGCTTGGTAGGTTTAAGAATAGTTTTTGCTGTACTTTCTATAGTGAATAGAGTTAGGC
AGGGATATTCACCATTATCGTTTCAGACCCACCTCCCAACCCCGAGGGGACCCGACAGGCCCGAAGGAAT
AGAAGAAGAAGGTGGAGAGAGAGACAGAGACAGATCCATTCGATTAGTGAACGGATCGGCACTGCGTGCG
CCAATTCTGCAGACAAATGGCAGTATTCATCCACAATTTTAAAAGAAAAGGGGGGATTGGGGGGTACAGT
GCAGGGGAAAGAATAGTAGACATAATAGCAACAGACATACAAACTAAAGAATTACAAAAACAAATTACAA
AAATTCAAAATTTTCGGGTTTATTACAGGGACAGCAGAGATCCAGTTTGGTTAGTACCGGGCCCGGGTCG
ACTAGTGATCAGTGTGAGGGAGTGTAAAGCTGGTTTCGACGGTTTCGATATGTCGAGTTTACTCCCTATC
AGTGATAGAGAACGTATGTCGAGTTTACTCCCTATCAGTGATAGAGAACGTATGTCGAGTTTATCCCTAT
CAGTGATAGAGAACGTATGTCGAGTTTACTCCCTATCAGTGATAGAGAACGTATGTCGAGGTAGGCGTGT
ACGGTGGGAGGCCTATATAAGCAGAGCTCGTTTAGTGAACCGTCAGATCGCCTGGAGAATACGTAAGTCA
CTAACTCGAACGCTAGCTGTGCGATCGTTTACCATGGTGAGCAAGGGCGAGGAGCTGTTCACCGGGGTGG
TGCCCATCCTGGTCGAGCTGGACGGCGACGTAAACGGCCACAAGTTCAGCGTGTCTGGCGAGGGCGAGGG
CGATGCCACCTACGGCAAGCTGACCCTGAAGTTCATCTGCACCACCGGCAAGCTGCCCGTGCCCTGGCCC
ACCCTCGTGACCACCCTGACCTACGGCGTGCAGTGCTTCAGCCGCTACCCCGACCACATGAAGCAGCACG
ACTTCTTCAAGTCCGCCATGCCCGAAGGCTACGTCCAGGAGCGCACCATCTTCTTCAAGGACGACGGCAA
CTACAAGACCCGCGCCGAGGTGAAGTTCGAGGGCGACACCCTGGTGAACCGCATCGAGCTGAAGGGCATC
GACTTCAAGGAGGACGGCAACATCCTGGGGCACAAGCTGGAGTACAACTACAACAGCCACAACGTCTATA
TCATGGCCGACAAGCAGAAGAACGGCATCAAGGCGAACTTCAAGATCCGCCACAACATCGAGGACGGCAG
CGTGCAGCTCGCCGACCACTACCAGCAGAACACCCCCATCGGCGACGGCCCCGTGCTGCTGCCCGACAAC
CACTACCTGAGCACCCAGTCCGCCCTGAGCAAAGACCCCAACGAGAAGCGCGATCACATGGTCCTGCTGG
AGTTCGTGACCGCCGCCGGGATCACTCTCGGCATGGACGAGCTGTACAAGTAATGACGTACGGCTAAGCC
TCGACTAGGGATAACAGGGTAATTGTTTGAATGAGGCTTCAGTACTTTACAGAATCGTTGCCTGCACATC
TTGGAAACACTTGCTGGGATTACTTCTTCAGGTTAACCCAACAGAAGGCTCGAGAAGGTATATTGCTGTT
GACAGTGAGCGACCCAGATGTACTGCTTAGTAATAGTGAAGCCACAGATGTATTACTAAGCAGTACATCT
GGGCTGCCTACTGCCTCGGAATTCAAGGGGCTACTTTAGGAGCAATTATCTTGTTTACTAAAACTGAATA
CCTTGCTATCTCTTTGATACATTTTTACAAAGCTGAATTAAAATGGTATAAATTAAATCACTTTTTTCAA
TTCTACCGGGTAGGGGAGGCGCTTTTCCCAAGGCAGTCTGGAGCATGCGCTTTAGCAGCCCCGCTGGGCA
CTTGGCGCTACACAAGTGGCCTCTGGCCTCGCACACATTCCACATCCACCGGTAGGCGCCAACCGGCTCC
GTTCTTTGGTGGCCCCTTCGCGCCACCTTCTACTCCTCCCCTAGTCAGGAAGTTCCCCCCCGCCCCGCAG
CTCGCGTCGTGCAGGACGTGACAAATGGAAGTAGCACGTCTCACTAGTCTCGTGCAGATGGACAGCACCG
CTGAGCAATGGAAGCGGGTAGGCCTTTGGGGCAGCGGCCAATAGCAGCTTTGCTCCTTCGCTTTCTGGGC
TCAGAGGCTGGGAAGGGGTGGGTCCGGGGGCGGGCTCAGGGGCGGGCTCAGGGGCGGGGCGGCCGCGACC
CGACATTAGCGCTACAGCTTAAGCGGACCATGTCTAGACTGGACAAGAGCAAAGTCATAAACGGAGCTCT
GGAATTACTCAATGGTGTCGGTATCGAAGGCCTGACGACAAGGAAACTCGCTCAAAAGCTGGGAGTTGAG
CAGCCTACCCTGTACCGGCACGTGAAGAACAAGCGGGCCCTGCTCGATGCCCTGCCAATCGAGATGCTGG
ACAGGCATCATACCCACTTCTGCCCCCTGGAAGGCGAGTCATGGCAAGACTTTCTGCGGAACAACGCCAA
GTCATACCGCTGTGCTCTCCTCTCACATCGCGACGGGGCTAAAGTGCATCTCGGCACCCGCCCAACAGAG
AAACAGTACGAAACCCTGGAAAATCAGCTCGCGTTCCTGTGTCAGCAAGGCTTCTCCCTGGAGAACGCAC
TGTACGCTCTGTCCGCCGTGGGCCACTTTACACTGGGCTGCGTATTGGAGGAACAGGAGCATCAAGTAGC
AAAAGAGGAAAGAGAGACACCTACCACCGATTCTATGCCCCCACTTCTGAGACAAGCAATTGAGCTGTTC
GACCGGCAGGGAGCCGAACCTGCCTTCCTTTTCGGCCTGGAACTAATCATATGTGGCCTGGAGAAACAGC
TAAAGTGCGAAAGCGGCGGGCCGACCGATGCCCTTGACGATTTTGACTTAGACATGCTCCCAGCCGATGC
CCTTGACGACTTTGACCTTGATATGCTGCCTGCTGACGCTCTTGACGATTTTGACCTTGACATGCTCCCC
TGGGGAAGTGGAGCTAGGGAGGGCAGAGGAAGTCTTCTAACATGCGGTGACGTGGAGGAGAATCCCGGCC
CTGGGATGCCCAAGAAGAAGAGGAAGGTGTCCAATTTACTGACCGTACACCAAAATTTGCCTGCATTACC
GGTCGATGCAACGAGTGATGAGGTTCGCAAGAACCTGATGGACATGTTCAGGGATCGCCAGGCGTTTTCT
GAGCATACCTGGAAAATGCTTCTGTCCGTTTGCCGGTCGTGGGCGGCATGGTGCAAGTTGAATAACCGGA
AATGGTTTCCCGCAGAACCTGAAGATGTTCGCGATTATCTTCTATATCTTCAGGCGCGCGGTCTGGCAGT
AAAAACTATCCAGCAACATTTGGGCCAGCTAAACATGCTTCATCGTCGGTCCGGGCTGCCACGACCAAGT
GACAGCAATGCTGTTTCACTGGTTATGCGGCGGATCCGAAAAGAAAACGTTGATGCCGGTGAACGTGCAA
AACAGGCTCTAGCGTTCGAACGCACTGATTTCGACCAGGTTCGTTCACTCATGGAAAATAGCGATCGCTG
CCAGGATATACGTAATCTGGCATTTCTGGGGATTGCTTATAACACCCTGTTACGTATAGCCGAAATTGCC
AGGATCAGGGTTAAAGATATCTCACGTACTGACGGTGGGAGAATGTTAATCCATATTGGCAGAACGAAAA
CGCTGGTTAGCACCGCAGGTGTAGAGAAGGCACTTAGCCTGGGGGTAACTAAACTGGTCGAGCGATGGAT
TTCCGTCTCTGGTGTAGCTGATGATCCGAATAACTACCTGTTTTGCCGGGTCAGAAAAAATGGTGTTGCC
GCGCCATCTGCCACCAGCCAGCTATCAACTCGCGCCCTGGAAGGGATTTTTGAAGCAACTCATCGATTGA
TTTACGGCGCTAAGGATGACTCTGGTCAGAGATACCTGGCCTGGTCTGGACACAGTGCCCGTGTCGGAGC
CGCGCGAGATATGGCCCGCGCTGGAGTTTCAATACCGGAGATCATGCAAGCTGGTGGCTGGACCAATGTA
AATATTGTCATGAACTATATCCGTAACCTGGATAGTGAAACAGGGGCAATGGTGCGCCTGCTGGAAGATG
GCGATTAGAAACGTTGTTGTTTGGGGTTGAATTACTCTTCTAGACCGCGGCGCGCCCGATAATCAACCTC
TGGATTACAAAATTTGTGAAAGATTGACTGGTATTCTTAACTATGTTGCTCCTTTTACGCTATGTGGATA
CGCTGCTTTAATGCCTTTGTATCATGCTATTGCTTCCCGTATGGCTTTCATTTTCTCCTCCTTGTATAAA
TCCTGGTTGCTGTCTCTTTATGAGGAGTTGTGGCCCGTTGTCAGGCAACGTGGCGTGGTGTGCACTGTGT
TTGCTGACGCAACCCCCACTGGTTGGGGCATTGCCACCACCTGTCAGCTCCTTTCCGGGACTTTCGCTTT
CCCCCTCCCTATTGCCACGGCGGAACTCATCGCCGCCTGCCTTGCCCGCTGCTGGACAGGGGCTCGGCTG
TTGGGCACTGACAATTCCGTGGTGTTGTCGGGGAAATCATCGTCCTTTCCTTGGCTGCTCGCCTGTGTTG
CCACCTGGATTCTGCGCGGGACGTCCTTCTGCTACGTCCCTTCGGCCCTCAATCCAGCGGACCTTCCTTC
CCGCGGCCTGCTGCCGGCTCTGCGGCCTCTTCCGCGTCTTCGCCTTCGCCCTCAGACGAGTCGGATCTCC
CTTTGGGCCGCCTCCCCGCATCGATACCGTCGACCTCGATCGAGACCTAGAAAAACATGGAGCAATCACA
AGTAGCAATACAGCAGCTACCAATGCTGATTGTGCCTGGCTAGAAGCACAAGAGGAGGAGGAGGTGGGTT
TTCCAGTCACACCTCAGGTACCTTTAAGACCAATGACTTACAAGGCAGCTGTAGATCTTAGCCACTTTTT
AAAAGAAAAGGGGGGACTGGAAGGGCTAATTCACTCCCAACGAAGACAAGATATCCTTGATCTGTGGATC
TACCACACACAAGGCTACTTCCCTGATTGGCAGAACTACACACCAGGGCCAGGGATCAGATATCCACTGA
CCTTTGGATGGTGCTACAAGCTAGTACCAGTTGAGCAAGAGAAGGTAGAAGAAGCCAATGAAGGAGAGAA
CACCCGCTTGTTACACCCTGTGAGCCTGCATGGGATGGATGACCCGGAGAGAGAAGTATTAGAGTGGAGG
TTTGACAGCCGCCTAGCATTTCATCACATGGCCCGAGAGCTGCATCCGGACTGTACTGGGTCTCTCTGGT
TAGACCAGATCTGAGCCTGGGAGCTCTCTGGCTAACTAGGGAACCCACTGCTTAAGCCTCAATAAAGCTT
GCCTTGAGTGCTTCAAGTAGTGTGTGCCCGTCTGTTGTGTGACTCTGGTAACTAGAGATCCCTCAGACCC
TTTTAGTCAGTGTGGAAAATCTCTAGCAGCATGTGAGCAAAAGGCCAGCAAAAGGCCAGGAACCGTAAAA
AGGCCGCGTTGCTGGCGTTTTTCCATAGGCTCCGCCCCCCTGACGAGCATCACAAAAATCGACGCTCAAG
TCAGAGGTGGCGAAACCCGACAGGACTATAAAGATACCAGGCGTTTCCCCCTGGAAGCTCCCTCGTGCGC
TCTCCTGTTCCGACCCTGCCGCTTACCGGATACCTGTCCGCCTTTCTCCCTTCGGGAAGCGTGGCGCTTT
CTCATAGCTCACGCTGTAGGTATCTCAGTTCGGTGTAGGTCGTTCGCTCCAAGCTGGGCTGTGTGCACGA
ACCCCCCGTTCAGCCCGACCGCTGCGCCTTATCCGGTAACTATCGTCTTGAGTCCAACCCGGTAAGACAC
GACTTATCGCCACTGGCAGCAGCCACTGGTAACAGGATTAGCAGAGCGAGGTATGTAGGCGGTGCTACAG
AGTTCTTGAAGTGGTGGCCTAACTACGGCTACACTAGAAGAACAGTATTTGGTATCTGCGCTCTGCTGAA
GCCAGTTACCTTCGGAAAAAGAGTTGGTAGCTCTTGATCCGGCAAACAAACCACCGCTGGTAGCGGTGGT
TTTTTTGTTTGCAAGCAGCAGATTACGCGCAGAAAAAAAGGATCTCAAGAAGATCCTTTGATCTTTTCTA
CGGGGTCTGACGCTCAGTGGAACGAAAACTCACGTTAAGGGATTTTGGTCATGAGATTATCAAAAAGGAT
CTTCACCTAGATCCTTTTAAATTAAAAATGAAGTTTTAAATCAATCTAAAGTATATATGAGTAAACTTGG
TCTGACAGTTACCAATGCTTAATCAGTGAGGCACCTATCTCAGCGATCTGTCTATTTCGTTCATCCATAG
TTGCCTGACTCCCCGTCGTGTAGATAACTACGATACGGGAGGGCTTACCATCTGGCCCCAGTGCTGCAAT
GATACCGCGAGACCCACGCTCACCGGCTCCAGATTTATCAGCAATAAACCAGCCAGCCGGAAGGGCCGAG
CGCAGAAGTGGTCCTGCAACTTTATCCGCCTCCATCCAGTCTATTAATTGTTGCCGGGAAGCTAGAGTAA
GTAGTTCGCCAGTTAATAGTTTGCGCAACGTTGTTGCCATTGCTACAGGCATCGTGGTGTCACGCTCGTC
GTTTGGTATGGCTTCATTCAGCTCCGGTTCCCAACGATCAAGGCGAGTTACATGATCCCCCATGTTGTGC
AAAAAAGCGGTTAGCTCCTTCGGTCCTCCGATCGTTGTCAGAAGTAAGTTGGCCGCAGTGTTATCACTCA
TGGTTATGGCAGCACTGCATAATTCTCTTACTGTCATGCCATCCGTAAGATGCTTTTCTGTGACTGGTGA
GTACTCAACCAAGTCATTCTGAGAATAGTGTATGCGGCGACCGAGTTGCTCTTGCCCGGCGTCAATACGG
GATAATACCGCGCCACATAGCAGAACTTTAAAAGTGCTCATCATTGGAAAACGTTCTTCGGGGCGAAAAC
TCTCAAGGATCTTACCGCTGTTGAGATCCAGTTCGATGTAACCCACTCGTGCACCCAACTGATCTTCAGC
ATCTTTTACTTTCACCAGCGTTTCTGGGTGAGCAAAAACAGGAAGGCAAAATGCCGCAAAAAAGGGAATA
AGGGCGACACGGAAATGTTGAATACTCATACTCTTCCTTTTTCAATATTATTGAAGCATTTATCAGGGTT
ATTGTCTCATGAGCGGATACATATTTGAATGTATTTAGAAAAATAAACAAATAGGGGTTCCGCGCACATT
TCCCCGAAAAGTGCCACCTGACGTCGACGGATCGGGAGATCTCCCGATCCCCTATGGTGCACTCTCAGTA
CAATCTGCTCTGATGCCGCATAGTTAAGCCAGTATCTGCTCCCTGCTTGTGTGTTGGAGGTCGCTGAGTA
GTGCGCGAGCAAAATTTAAGCTACAACAAGGCAAGGCTTGACCGACAATTGCATGAAGAATCTGCTTAGG
GTTAGGCGTTTTGCGCTGCTTCGCGATGTACGGGCCAGATATACGCGTT
Features (pLannotate 1.2.2; 23 found; start..end, strand, type, name):
      1..380     +  enhancer       CMV enhancer: human cytomegalovirus immediate early enhancer
    381..580     +  promoter       CMV promoter: human cytomegalovirus (CMV) immediate early promoter
    598..778     +  LTR            5' LTR (truncated): truncated 5' long terminal repeat (LTR) from HIV-1
    825..950     +  misc_feature   HIV-1 Ψ: packaging signal of human immunodeficiency virus type 1
    934..1272    +  CDS            HIV-1 gag (fragment): gag protein from human immunodeficiency virus 1; gag
   1447..1680    +  misc_feature   RRE: The Rev response element (RRE) of HIV-1 allows for Rev-dependent mRNA export from the nucleus to the cytoplasm.
   2057..2157    +  CDS            Rev (fragment): human immunodeficiency virus 1 (HIV-1) Rev protein; rev; enhances nuclear export of unspliced and incompletely spliced viral mRNAs
   2207..2324    +  misc_feature   cPPT/CTS: central polypurine tract and central termination sequence of HIV-1
   2429..2642    +  promoter       tight TRE promoter (fragment): Tet-responsive promoter PTight, consisting of seven tet operator sequences followed by the minimal CMV promoter
   2694..3413    +  CDS            EGFP: the original enhanced GFP (Yang et al., 1996) mammalian codon-optimized
   3457..3550    +  ncRNA          5' miR-30a: sequence upstream of the 71-nt precursor of the human miR-30a microRNA (Zeng et al., 2002) miRNA
   3662..3774    +  ncRNA          3' miR-30a: sequence downstream of the 71-nt precursor of the human miR-30a microRNA (Zeng et al., 2002) miRNA
   3788..4192    +  promoter       PGK promoter (fragment): mouse phosphoglycerate kinase 1 promoter
   4230..4970    +  CDS            rtTA-Advanced: improved tetracycline-controlled transactivator In the Tet-On® system, rtTA-Advanced binds to the Tet-responsive element and stimulates transcription only in the presence of tetracycline or doxycycline.
   5068..6098    +  CDS            Cre (fragment): site-specific recombinase Cre is a site-specific recombinase from bacteriophage P1. Recombination occurs at loxP sequences.
   6151..6739    +  misc_feature   WPRE: woodchuck hepatitis virus posttranscriptional regulatory element
   6740..6759    +  misc_feature   MCS (fragment): pBluescript multiple cloning site
   6761..7261    +  CDS            nef (fragment): NEF_HV1LA - Experimental evidence at protein level: Swiss-Prot protein existence level 1. Extracellular Nef protein targets CD4(+) T-lymphocytes for apoptosis by interacting with CXCR4 surface receptors. From Human immunodeficiency virus type 1 group M subtype B (isolate Lai) (HIV-1).
   7268..7448    +  LTR            5' LTR (truncated): truncated 5' long terminal repeat (LTR) from HIV-1
   7510..8098    -  rep_origin     ori: high-copy-number ColE1/pMB1/pBR322/pUC origin of replication
   8269..9129    -  CDS            AmpR: β-lactamase; bla; confers resistance to ampicillin, carbenicillin, and related antibiotics
   9130..9234    -  promoter       AmpR promoter: bla
   9293..9345    -  misc_feature   bom (fragment): basis of mobility region from pBR322
