[The description below was written by a language model from this plasmid's Addgene catalogue record and pLannotate feature annotations shown in this document.]
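Description:
pTRE:shRNA B-pGK:rtTA-Cre is a lentiviral transfer plasmid built on the LV 1-5 backbone by Gibson assembly, for doxycycline-inducible RNAi combined with constitutive Cre delivery in mammalian cells. It is propagated in bacteria through a high-copy ColE1/pUC-type origin and selected with ampicillin (AmpR). The viral portion is HIV-1-derived. A CMV enhancer/promoter fused to a truncated 5' LTR drives genomic RNA production in packaging cells. This is followed by the Ψ packaging signal with a gag fragment, the RRE for Rev-dependent export, cPPT/CTS, a WPRE to boost transcript expression, and a truncated 3' LTR.

Two expression units sit between the cPPT and the WPRE. The first is a tight Tet-responsive (TRE) promoter driving EGFP followed by an shRNA embedded in miR-30a flanking sequences. Induced cells therefore fluoresce while the same transcript is processed into the shRNA. The target is not specified: the purpose line calls it an "arbitrary shRNA", and the plasmid name says "shRNA B" whereas the insert field says "shRNA A". The second unit uses the mouse PGK promoter to express a reverse tetracycline transactivator linked to Cre by a 2A peptide. Every transduced cell thus produces Cre for recombination at loxP sites, plus the rtTA that activates the TRE cassette only when doxycycline is present.

The two sequence records differ. The depositor sequence (10,149 nt, close to the catalogued size) has a full TRE and PGK promoter, an rtTA3-type annotation and an additional mir-34-like feature. The shorter sequencing result (9,499 nt) shows TRE and PGK as fragments, annotates rtTA-Advanced, and lacks the mir-34 element.
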