Addgene plasmid #68473: pTRE:shRNA B-pGK:rtTA-Cre
Purpose: Inducible lentivirus expressing an arbitrary shRNA and Cre
Depositing lab: Tyler Jacks. Depositing organization: Massachusetts Institute of Technology. Publication: A Modular Assembly Platform for Rapid Generation of DNA Constructs. Akama-Garren EH, Joshi NS, Tammela T, Chang GP, Wagner BL, Lee DY, Rideout Iii WM, Papagiannakopoulos T, Xue W, Jacks T. Sci Rep. 2016 Feb 18;6:16836. doi: 10.1038/srep16836. PubMed 26887506.
Backbone
  Vector backbone: LV 1-5
  Backbone size w/o insert (bp): 5818
  Total vector size (bp): 10158
  Vector type: Mammalian Expression, Lentiviral, RNAi
Growth in bacteria
  Bacterial resistance: Ampicillin, 100 μg/mL
  Growth temperature: 30°C
  Growth strain: Stbl3
  Copy number: Unknown
Gene/Insert 1
  Gene/Insert name: GFP-shRNA A-miR30
  Insert size (bp): 1534
  Promoter: pTRE
  Cloning method: Gibson Cloning
  Sequencing primers: 5′ GATCAGTGTGAGGGAGTGTAAAGCTGGTTT; 3′ AGGCCTCGGGATTCCTAGGAACAGCGGTTT
Gene/Insert 2
  Gene/Insert name: rtTA-2A-Cre
  Insert size (bp): 1851
  Promoter: pGK
  Cloning method: Gibson Cloning
  Sequencing primers: 5′ AAACCGCTGTTCCTAGGAATCCCGAGGCCT; 3′ AGAGTAATTCAACCCCAAACAACAACGTTT
Terms and licenses: Academic/Nonprofit Terms; Industry Terms: Not Available to Industry
How to cite: pTRE:shRNA B-pGK:rtTA-Cre was a gift from Tyler Jacks (Addgene plasmid # 68473)
