>Addgene plasmid #68473 | pTRE:shRNA B-pGK:rtTA-Cre | addgene partial sequence | sequence record 123342 | WPRE-R 5'-CATAGCGTAAAAGGAGCAACA-3'
CAAATTTTGTAATCCAGAGGTTGATTATCGGGCGCGCCGCGGTCTAGAAGAGTAATTCAACCCCAAACAA
CAACGTTTCTAATCGCCATCTTCCAGCAGGCGCACCATTGCCCCTGTTTCACTATCCAGGTTACGGATAT
AGTTCATGACAATATTTACATTGGTCCAGCCACCAGCTTGCATGATCTCCGGTATTGAAACTCCAGCGCG
GGCCATATCTCGCGCGGCTCCGACACGGGCACTGTGTCCAGACCAGGCCAGGTATCTCTGACCAGAGTCA
TCCTTAGCGCCGTAAATCAATCGATGAGTTGCTTCAAAAATCCCTTCCAGGGCGCGAGTTGATAGCTGGC
TGGTGGCAGATGGCGCGGCAACACCATTTTTTCTGACCCGGCAAAACAGGTAGTTATTCGGATCATCAGC
TACACCAGAGACGGAAATCCATCGCTCGACCAGTTTAGTTACCCCCAGGCTAAGTGCCTTCTCTACACCT
GCGGTGCTAACCAGCGTTTTCGTTCTGCCAATATGGATTAACATTCTCCCACCGTCAGTACGTGAGATAT
CTTTAACCCTGATCCTGGCAATTTCGGCTATACGTAACAGGGTGTTATAAGCAATCCCCAGAAATGCCAG
ATTACGTATATCCTGGCAGCGATCGCTATTTTCCATGAGTGAACGAACCTGGTCGAAATCAGTGCGTTCG
AACGCTAGAGCCTGTTTTGCACGTTCACCGGCATCAACGTTTTCTTTTCGGATCCGCCGCATAACCAGTG
AAACAGCATTGCTGTCACTTGGTCGTGGCAGCCCGGACCGACGATGAAGCATGTTTAGCTGGCCCAAATG
TTGCTGGATAGTTTTTACTGCCAGACCGCGCGCCTGAAGATATAGAAGATAATCGCGAACATCTTCAGGT
TCTGCGGGAAACCATTTCCGGTTATTCAACTTGCACCATGCCGCCCACGACCGGCAAACGGACAGAAGCA
TTTTCCAGGTATGCTCAGAAAACGCCTGGCGATCCCTGAACA
