>Addgene plasmid #68473 | pTRE:shRNA B-pGK:rtTA-Cre | addgene partial sequence | sequence record 123343 | LNCX 5'-AGCTCGTTTAGTGAACCGTCAGATC-3'
TACTGAACGCTAGCTGTGCGATCGTTTACCATGGTGAGCAAGGGCGAGGAGCTGTTCACCGGGGTGGTGC
CCATCCTGGTCGAGCTGGACGGCGACGTAAACGGCCACAAGTTCAGCGTGTCTGGCGAGGGCGAGGGCGA
TGCCACCTACGGCAAGCTGACCCTGAAGTTCATCTGCACCACCGGCAAGCTGCCCGTGCCCTGGCCCACC
CTCGTGACCACCCTGACCTACGGCGTGCAGTGCTTCAGCCGCTACCCCGACCACATGAAGCAGCACGACT
TCTTCAAGTCCGCCATGCCCGAAGGCTACGTCCAGGAGCGCACCATCTTCTTCAAGGACGACGGCAACTA
CAAGACCCGCGCCGAGGTGAAGTTCGAGGGCGACACCCTGGTGAACCGCATCGAGCTGAAGGGCATCGAC
TTCAAGGAGGACGGCAACATCCTGGGGCACAAGCTGGAGTACAACTACAACAGCCACAACGTCTATATCA
TGGCCGACAAGCAGAAGAACGGCATCAAGGCGAACTTCAAGATCCGCCACAACATCGAGGACGGCAGCGT
GCAGCTCGCCGACCACTACCAGCAGAACACCCCCATCGGCGACGGCCCCGTGCTGCTGCCCGACAACCAC
TACCTGAGCACCCAGTCCGCCCTGAGCAAAGACCCCAACGAGAAGCGCGATCACATGGTCCTGCTGGAGT
TCGTGACCGCCGCCGGGATCACTCTCGGCATGGACGAGCTGTACAAGTAATGACGTACGGCTAAGCCTCG
ACTAGGGATAACA
